Addgene plasmid #232605: pAS3-rab-3P::AI::gur-3G
Purpose: Pan-neuronal expression of 'GUR-3' using a genomic fragment, regulated by rab-3 promoter and unc-54 3' UTR
Depositing lab: Andrew Leifer. Depositing organization: Princeton University. Publication: TWISP: a transgenic worm for interrogating signal propagation in Caenorhabditis elegans. Sharma AK, Randi F, Kumar S, Dvali S, Leifer AM. Genetics. 2024 Jul 8;227(3):iyae077. doi: 10.1093/genetics/iyae077. PubMed 38733622.
Backbone
  Vector backbone: pAS3
  Backbone manufacturer: Anuj Sharma
  Vector type: Worm Expression
Growth in bacteria
  Bacterial resistance: Ampicillin, 100 μg/mL
  Growth temperature: 37°C
  Growth strain: DH5alpha
  Copy number: High Copy
Gene/Insert
  Gene/Insert name: GUR-3
  Species: C. elegans (nematode)
  Mutation: N/A
  Entrez Gene: gur-3 (a.k.a. CELE_ZC504.5)
  Cloning method: Ligation Independent Cloning
Terms and licenses: Academic/Nonprofit Terms; Industry Terms: Not Available to Industry
How to cite: pAS3-rab-3P::AI::gur-3G was a gift from Andrew Leifer (Addgene plasmid # 232605 ; http://n2t.net/addgene:232605 ; RRID:Addgene_232605)
