[The description below was written by a language model from this plasmid's Addgene catalogue record and pLannotate feature annotations shown in this document.]
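Description:
pAS3-rab-3P::AI::gur-3G is a C. elegans (worm) expression plasmid of 11,533 nt built on the pAS3 backbone. It is maintained in E. coli as a high-copy plasmid through a ColE1/pUC-type origin and selected with ampicillin via the β-lactamase (AmpR) gene and its native promoter. The backbone also carries pUC-style remnants: a fragment of the pUC18/19 multiple cloning site, the lac promoter with its CAP binding site and a partial operator, and short rop, bom and lacI fragments. These have no role in the worm.

The payload is the C. elegans gene gur-3, cloned by ligation-independent cloning as a genomic fragment rather than a cDNA. Accordingly, the automated annotation detects the coding region as a series of separate gur-3 exon matches on the forward strand spread over about 3.5 kb and interrupted by unannotated, presumably intronic, sequence. One segment within this span is called as lite-1, most plausibly a homology hit to this related gustatory-receptor family member rather than a distinct insert. The short rabbit β-globin intron and aex-5 matches are likewise small fragments whose significance the record does not explain. According to the catalogue entry, expression is driven by the pan-neuronal rab-3 promoter and terminated by the unc-54 3' UTR. Neither element is annotated in the feature table, though the large unannotated region upstream of the first gur-3 match could hold the promoter. The "AI" in the name is not defined in the record.

GUR-3 is a chemoreceptor involved in light- and hydrogen peroxide-induced responses. The plasmid is intended for its pan-neuronal expression in transgenic worms and is associated with work on a strain for interrogating neural signal propagation.
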