Features (pLannotate 1.2.2; 18 found; start..end, strand, type, name):
     23..41      -  misc_feature   MCS (fragment): pUC18/19 multiple cloning site
   4531..4599    +  CDS            gur-3 (fragment): GUR3_CAEEL - Experimental evidence at protein level: Swiss-Prot protein existence level 1. Chemoreceptor involved in light-induced avoidance behavior (PubMed:25640076). Probably acts as a molecular sensor in I2 pharyngeal neurons, required for the inhibition of feeding in response to light and hydrogen peroxide (PubMed:25640076). Involved in circadian rhythms, probably by acting as a light sensor (PubMed:27849618). In contrast to lite-1, does not act as a photoreceptor (PubMed:27863243). From Caenorhabditis elegans.
   4658..4720    +  CDS            gur-3 (fragment): GUR3_CAEEL - Experimental evidence at protein level: Swiss-Prot protein existence level 1. Chemoreceptor involved in light-induced avoidance behavior (PubMed:25640076). Probably acts as a molecular sensor in I2 pharyngeal neurons, required for the inhibition of feeding in response to light and hydrogen peroxide (PubMed:25640076). Involved in circadian rhythms, probably by acting as a light sensor (PubMed:27849618). In contrast to lite-1, does not act as a photoreceptor (PubMed:27863243). From Caenorhabditis elegans.
   4853..4874    -  intron         β-globin intron (fragment): intron from rabbit β-globin gene
   6377..6511    +  CDS            gur-3 (fragment): GUR3_CAEEL - Experimental evidence at protein level: Swiss-Prot protein existence level 1. Chemoreceptor involved in light-induced avoidance behavior (PubMed:25640076). Probably acts as a molecular sensor in I2 pharyngeal neurons, required for the inhibition of feeding in response to light and hydrogen peroxide (PubMed:25640076). Involved in circadian rhythms, probably by acting as a light sensor (PubMed:27849618). In contrast to lite-1, does not act as a photoreceptor (PubMed:27863243). From Caenorhabditis elegans.
   6696..6821    +  CDS            gur-3 (fragment): GUR3_CAEEL - Experimental evidence at protein level: Swiss-Prot protein existence level 1. Chemoreceptor involved in light-induced avoidance behavior (PubMed:25640076). Probably acts as a molecular sensor in I2 pharyngeal neurons, required for the inhibition of feeding in response to light and hydrogen peroxide (PubMed:25640076). Involved in circadian rhythms, probably by acting as a light sensor (PubMed:27849618). In contrast to lite-1, does not act as a photoreceptor (PubMed:27863243). From Caenorhabditis elegans.
   6829..7107    +  CDS            lite-1 (fragment): LITE1_CAEEL - Also known as gur-2 From Caenorhabditis elegans.
   7175..8089    +  CDS            gur-3 (fragment): GUR3_CAEEL - Experimental evidence at protein level: Swiss-Prot protein existence level 1. Chemoreceptor involved in light-induced avoidance behavior (PubMed:25640076). Probably acts as a molecular sensor in I2 pharyngeal neurons, required for the inhibition of feeding in response to light and hydrogen peroxide (PubMed:25640076). Involved in circadian rhythms, probably by acting as a light sensor (PubMed:27849618). In contrast to lite-1, does not act as a photoreceptor (PubMed:27863243). From Caenorhabditis elegans.
   8686..8838    +  CDS            aex-5 (fragment): AEX5_CAEEL - Also known as kpc-3 From Caenorhabditis elegans.
   8966..9001    +  CDS            rop (fragment): Rop protein, which maintains plasmids at low copy number; rop
   9103..9202    +  misc_feature   bom (fragment): basis of mobility region from pBR322
   9300..9404    +  promoter       AmpR promoter: bla
   9405..10265   +  CDS            AmpR: β-lactamase; bla; confers resistance to ampicillin, carbenicillin, and related antibiotics
  10436..11024   +  rep_origin     ori: high-copy-number ColE1/pMB1/pBR322/pUC origin of replication
  11207..11299   +  CDS            lacI (fragment): lac repressor; lacI; The lac repressor binds to the lac operator to inhibit transcription in E. coli. This inhibition can be relieved by adding lactose or isopropyl-β-D-thiogalactopyranoside (IPTG).
  11312..11333   +  protein_bind   CAP binding site: CAP binding activates transcription in the presence of cAMP. E. coli catabolite activator protein
  11348..11378   +  promoter       lac promoter: promoter for the E. coli lac operon
  11382..11404   +  protein_bind   lac operator (fragment): The lac repressor binds to the lac operator to inhibit transcription in E. coli. This inhibition can be relieved by adding lactose or isopropyl-β-D-thiogalactopyranoside (IPTG). lac repressor encoded by lacI
>Addgene plasmid #232605 | pAS3-rab-3P::AI::gur-3G | addgene full sequence | sequence record 461145 | Addgene NGS Result
GCTAACAACTTGGAAATGAAATAAGCTTGCATGCCTGCAGGCGAGTTTTGACTGGCTTTCAAAAACTGAG
TGATTACTAATTATTTTTGAAAAAATTAACAGTTGTGATATGATATTTAGACATTTTTGCAATATATAAT
TTGTTTGAAAAAAAAACATTTTTTAATGGTCTTCGAAGCTATAATAGTTTTTCGTAAAATTTTAAATAAA
ACAGCTGACAGATATCCACATTCAATAATTGAAAGTATGCAGTTCTCTTTTTTTTTGTCAAATAGAAAAA
AAGTAACAGATGGTCAGATATAATCTAGGTTAATCTGACTCTGGTCATCGATGAACTCATTTTCATCATA
ATCATTCTTCTTTCAAATGGTCTGTTCGGAATTCGAATATTCAATAAATGGATATCTTATTAGATGCTCC
GGATTTATTCCACCAAACTTCCAAGACGTAAGTTCAATTTAAACAAAATTACTATAGCTTGAAAAAATGA
GAAAAAACGAGCAGATAAAAAAATAACAGAAAAAATCCATAAAAATGACGAGGGTTCCGTGCGAAAATCG
TCATTGTTTTTGGCTTGCATCACACTTTTCCGCGAGTCAGCCACACTGTTTTATCGATTATTATTTTTCT
GATTTCAGAAACCGGAAACTTACAACTGAGATGCTTTCATTTTGATTTTTTTAAATTTAGTTTTGATTTC
AGCGATTTGTTTGAATATAATTATGCATGAGTTGGCTTTTGCATTTTTAGATAAATAAGTTCACATGCTC
GGACAAATTGTGTGGTTTAATCTGTGAAAGTTTTGAATCTTCTGTTTGAAAAAAAAAACATTTTTAATTT
GTATATACGAGTGAATTGGTTAGGCCCTGGTTACGTTTTCCAGCGAATTCATTCAAATTTCTTATTTTTT
CTATTTTTTCAATTAAATAATTTAGTTCTCTATCACATGTGTATGATCAAAATTTCATTCCTAATCGTAA
GCAAATTTAGGCTCATCCGTAGTATAATTTTGTTATGAAGGGCTTCACAGTAAAAGCTCAAACTCCAACA
TTTAGCAACTAGCAACCAACAAAAAACCAAAGAAATGTCAGTTTTGAAAAGTCGTTATTTCTTTGTCTTC
TCACAATTCACACATCATCTTCTCGTTTTCCTCCGTTTTTTTGTCGTGCTTCCTTCTTTTCTTTACACAT
TTTTCTAACCTTTTTTTAAGTCTATCCTCTCCTAATCCTTTGTACTCTCTAATCAGTTTTGCTGGTTGTG
CTGCACAATTTTTATCAGATTTATGCGCGAAACAAAAGCCTCTCGCGGAGAGCTCCGCCAAATCCGGTCT
TCTTTTTTCCTTGCCTATCGGATTTCACAAACATTCAGTTTGTCACTTGACGATGTGTTGGAGGCATTAC
TACTAGGAAGTGTTATTCATATTTTTTATTCGTTTCTTTTTGGTGACTAAACGAAATATTCCGAACGTTT
TCCTGATTTCAGGCGGCGGAAACGAAGAAGACCACGAATAATCAACAGGCTGCCATTGCATCCGCCAGAA
GTCGAGTGAGTTCTTTGAAAATCTTTATTAGAGTTATTTGTGACAATTTGCCACTTTTTTTTTAATGTTT
AATGAATCTGTAACGAAATTAATACCAAGGGTGTCCAACAGAACTATCTGAGCGGTTATTTAATTTTTAG
ATAGTATATTTCTTCCGATCGTAACATACATATTTTCAAGCATAGTACTGTGATTTAAGTTACAGTTTTC
CAATCAGTCTTGATTTTAATAAAAACTTTTCAACTGCAAAAATGCCTCTGAAGTATTTTTCTATATTTTT
ATAGTTGAATAATTTTTTGATTGGCACAAAGACCGCCGAGATATGAGCCGTTAAAGTAAAGCTGCATGGA
TTCAATATGGTTTGTATTTGATTGGAGTCACTTACATGGAAATATTTGTATTTAAATCTCATATTTTAAA
ACAAGACAAACACCAAATTAAATTTTTATTAATCTGAACATTTTTCAATCGATTTGGTAAACAAATTATT
AGATGTTTCCCTCAAAAATTGTAACAATTCCTAAATTGTGGCACTTATAATAACATCGTCCTGAATTCTC
AAAAAAAACCGAATGCTAAGAGAGATTTCGTTTAACTGGGACCTGTAACTGAATTTTCAAATATTGGCAG
TTTTTGATAAACTGGGAGGGAAATCAAAAACCAAAACTACAGTACCCCTCGTGTTATAATAAATTGTCAT
TCACTCCTTTTTTGTTCCCAACATTTGCTCCCATCTCCTGACGAGAAAGAACAATTTTATGAGCACGGGA
ACCCGTGGGCGTCCATCCGTTCCTCCTGTGCAATTTCAGCCCCCTTCCTCTACATTCTCTGTGTTCCCGT
TTTTATCGTTTTATGGGTATCGGGAACGGACAGATCGCTTCCATTTGCTTCTATTCCGTCCTCACAAGAC
GTCCCACTAACTGATTTTCTTCTGATTTCTTTTCACTGAAAATGGGAAAGAAAGAAAAAGACGATGAATC
GACGACTTCTTCTCAGGAGAAGGTGAAGAAGAAGGATAAGGAGAAAGTTCATCTAAGGCTGAAAGATAAA
GTAAAAAAACTTAGAAAATCTAAGTCGATTGCAGTATCTTCTCCAGCTGATTATATGACTTGTCAGTGTG
AACCATGCAAAAAAGTAGCTCTCGAGGTAATAATTTTTAAACTCAATACGTAGTTAAGTTTGAACTCCTT
TTAATTTACTTATCATCTAATTTACCGTCACAATAGTACTTCCATTAGCAATTATTTTAAAATTACATGC
ATAGCTTCAATGTTCGTTTTTTTGCGTTCTCATATCGTATGTTGTCTGCCTCTCGAATACTGACTGTCCG
ACTAGAATGTCCCGGTAGGATTACTGTACGGTCACTGGGAATAAACTGTTTCTGAAATCAATCTGAAATT
CCGTAGATCTTCTTGGTTCAATTTCTTATTCCTCAATCTTTGGACAACGTCACCTTCAGAGTCGTCGTTG
AGTATCCCATCATTAACTAGTCAATCTTTCTCTCTTTTTCATTTCCCCCAACTTTTCTGCATATTTTTTG
ACGACGACGACCTCGACGGCAACGAGAATACATTTATCTATTTTTTAGTATAGCATATATACATTTTCTA
CTTTTCTCTAACCCATTTCAGACGTATAGATTTTGGTTTTCGAATGCAACTTTGAGATTTTTCAAAGATC
TTCAGATGGGAGCAGTGGACTGTCTATTTGATATTCTTAAAATGTACTCTATAAAAGATGAAACTGTAAT
GACCAATTCCCTACATAAATATTTTTAACTAATTGGTCGGATATTTGGGGATCAGAGAAGTACTTGTTTT
TGCGATATTAATAATGATATATTTTTCTAGTAAAAAAATGTTAAGCGATTTGTGAATAATTAAGTTGGCT
TGAAAAAGATTTTTTGATAGCTATGTATTTTGTTAATTTAAATCAGATTTTAAAACTTTATTATTGACTA
TTTATATATATTATATATTATATATTTTCATGGTTTAATCAAAATCTATTAAATTATTTCTAAGATCTCT
AAATATCGAATTCTCTAAAAAGCTTCATCAACAAAAGCATTTCAATTATCTAACACAATGAGAATAATTC
AAGAACTGAAATAGAAAGAAATCTAGAAAAAAAAGAGAGTGAGGTGCCCTATTAAATCGGTGCTCTCCTC
TCTAACAGAAGCGCCTACACGCACCCAAGAGAGCTCTTTTTCTTTCTTTTTTCGGAGCACACATACACGC
ATACACTCCTCAGAAGTGTATAGAGAAAATGGGAGAAGAAGCGAAAGAAGACGAAGAAGCGGTTGTGATG
TATGCATCGGGCGTTTCTATCCCTCTCCGTGAGCAACGAGCTAGTCAACCCATCGATCCATTTTTGTGAG
CACACACAGAGAGAGACTCAAACACACTCACAGCTTCACACTGAGCTCCAAGAGCTCTGTAGAGAGAAGC
CAGAGTATGCTTTCCTCGATTTTCCTAACGTCTTCTTCTTCTGCTTTTTTCTTTTTCCCAACGAGTTGTA
GTCCACTAACTTCAATTTTTCCTCCAGAGAAAGAGTTTTAGAGAGACAGCTGATAAATACACTAGAGAAA
TAAAAAGAATGATAAAAATTTGCTATTTTAATCAGTTCCCTCTCGTTTCTCTAAGTTTTGTTGTTGGGTT
GGGAAATTAAAATTGGAAAATGGAAATAACGTTTTTTTCTGTCTAATCTTGAATTCTCCAGACATTTCTT
ATTTCCTTTTTTGTTGCAAGTTTTTCTTCCTTCTCTAATTTTTAATCAAAGATATCTCGCTATGAACTTT
GAATTTTTGATATTTTGATTCTATAAATACATAAAGTAATCTAAATGCTCTTTTAAAATAAATCTACAGT
AGCCCTATTTTCAGGGATCCCCGGGATTGGCCAAAGGACCCAAAGGTATGTTTCGAATGATACTAACATA
ACATAGAACATTTTCAGGAGGACCCTTGGAGGGTACCGAGCTCAGAAAAAATGACGATAACAGCGTCGAA
TACGTTGGAGTTCAAATGGACGTCACCAAGGAGCTCGAGATCGTCATTCAGTAAGTTCACTGGAATGAAC
CTGTGCAGCCTTTTATTTTTCAACATTGTTTATAGGAACAACGACAGATGCGGAACAGAAAATATCAATT
GACATGAGTAATACTTACTGTGATCAGGTAAATGATACAGTGATGGTTCGACTCTAAAAATTACTGAGAT
TTCGAATAACTAAAAACAGTTTTTTGGAATGATTAAATAAGTAAAAATTCTAAATGTATCAACAATACGT
GTTGTTTTGAATAATTGAACATAAAAGAAAATAAGAGGAGACAAAGTGTGTTAAGTTGTGAAATTTTGAC
TGAAGCGACACATTTTCATCAAAGGGTAATAATATGAAAACCATAATAGCCCTACATTTTTGTGGGTGCA
GGTATATTTGAGACTGCACGCACGGTGTGCCTAGATTTATTTTTAGTTTCAAATATTTTTCATATTTCCG
AACGAATAGTGGAAGCAGCAAAATGTATTTGTAGCATCAAGTATTTCTAGCCATTTTGCAATTTTTATAT
TGTTCAGTTCTAATGAAGATTGCAGAAAAAAACGGTAACAAACGCTTATTCAAGAACAAATTGTATATGT
TCAGGTTTTGGGGCCTCTGTACTCCTATATGATGGTGTTGGGACTTAATCACACTCACAGTAGCGCTCGG
AATACAATGTTTAAGTGGCCATTGACAATCTACAATTATCTCACTCTAGCCATATTGGTAAGCTACATTA
TGTCCTGATCTTCGATTAAACAAGATTGTACTTTCTCTGCGTGTGTGTAATACGAGATGTTTATAAAAGT
TTAGCCCAGCAAGTGGAACATTTTCAAATTTTTCCAGACAGCGGCCACAATTCGACGCATTTCACAAATC
AAACAAAAATCGGCAACAAATGAGGAAAAAGATGCTGCTTTTCATGTGCTAAACCCGACGTTTGTGCTCA
CGTTGTGTCATGCTTTGCTAATGTTCAGGTTGTGTTTTGCGCAGCGTTAAGTTGGTTATTAAACTCAAAC
ATGAACAAACAAATATAACGATACATGAAAATCGCACAAAGAATACATGGTTTTTGATTCGCGGGCATAA
GATTGTCTAGTTTGCTCAAAAGTATTTGTATTTCGGGAGATAATTATATTTAAAAAATTTTGAAATGTTA
TGGAAGTGGTCGTTTGATATCAAGATCGAACAATTTTTTAAAGATATGTGTTTCCTATTAGTATGGTGTA
CCCATAAGAATTGCAATCTCTAAACAATATTTTTAATGATATGAACATTTAATGATATTCTTCATTCATT
TTTGAGGATTCCTTACTAAGTCACAAAAAAATCGTCGAATTAGGTATTTTCTAGATGCCAATTCGAGGTT
TCAAAAAGTGTCACACACAAGTTGAATATACCTTAATAAAAACAAGTTACTTCCAATTTGGAACAAACCA
TCAAAACTTAGTATTGTAGTCTCTTACAGTCTAATAGTATTCCACGAAAACATTTCCGGGAATTCGTATG
GCACGCAATACTATTAGAAGGTAAATCAATTTTCATAAATTATAAACCAAAAAAAAATATTGATGGAAAA
TTATTGTTTGAACGTTTCTGTAGTCTATTTTATTAATTTATTGTTTTATCTCGTATATGACTTGTTTAAT
TGACTTGCATTACTAGACAGTCTCAATTTCCTAAAAACGAACTAGTTTCTAATTTTTTGAATAAGACTTT
AGTTTCATGGAAATTAAGGTTTATTGGAAACCAATCACAAAGCTAACATCACAAATTTATTTTAAATGAT
ATGCGCTTTGTGTTATTCTCATATTTAAATTTCAGTGGTCTTGCTGCCGGATTCCTTTTGCTAAAGTTGC
AAAAGCAAAGAGAGAAAATGTACCACGTGAGTGAAATTAGACACGGTTGAGGTAGATCACAAGACCAACA
GGGCTTGACTTACAGGTGTTAGATCAAGGGTTGGGTAGGAATAGAAATGAAGAACATGACAGTCATCATT
TCAAGCTGAATAAGTTATTTATATCAATCAGTTTTTCGTTTGCAGCTGCATTATCCTTTGTACAAATTGG
TAACAAAAAAGTATGACTAATTCGAAACCATTCGAAAAATTTCCAGCTACAAAAATGAGATATCTTGATC
TCCCTGACACTCCTGATCTGATTAACAGAAAAATCTACTTTGTGATTCTTGAAGGATACGTGGTACGGTT
GATATTCTTTATGCTTGCCAAAAATTTTCAAAATTAAGATTTTCATCGCTTCCAGTTGCATTTCATTAGT
CGCAATATTATTTTTTCAACTATGTAGAATACTCCAATTTTCGATAGGACAACTAATAGAAGAAATGGTG
CCTAAAGAAAAAGAAGAATGCCCACTACCAGAACAATCTTTACAACAAATTCACGATGTTCAAATTCATT
ACCAAGAAATTTCCAATGCTAAGCTGTATATAGAACAGAATTTCTCATTTTCACTGTTTTATACCTACGG
CTGTTGTATTCCGCTGACCTGTCTGTTGGGCTACATTGCTTTTCGAAATGGAATTCAGGTAGTGAAAATG
AGCAGCAATACCATTGTTTCATATCATCATTTAGGCTGATATGGCGGAAACTTTTTCTGTGGCAATATGG
CTCACTAATACTATGTTAGCATTGATGCTTTTCTCGATTCCAGCTTTTATGATTGCTGAAGAGGTTAGTA
CTTATAAGTATGTATATGTTTGTTTAAATACATAGATATAGTTAGAGCAGAACTGAGAAAATTGAGTTAG
TAAAGTTTTTGTATTTCTTCAACTTTTGATGTTAGCTGAACAAAAATTAAAAAACAACATAAATTAAATA
TAATGCAAGCATATTTGTGAACAAGAAATGTGTACGTGGATAAAGTCGCGGTGGAATTATCATTTAACCG
TGATTGCATGCATATAAATCCCACAATACGTAAACTCAATTTATTTATGACAGTTTCACAATTACGATCA
GAAATTTAAAATAAATAGGTTTTCAAACACTATTCTTCAGCGACAATATTTCTGCTAATTGTCGCTGATA
TTTTATGTTCGCAAACGCAGTAATTCAAAATTGATATCCAAACATTAAGTTGTACAAATAAAAATTAATA
ATTACAGGGCGACAAACTTCTAACCGCTTCTTTCAAAATGTATCACGAAACTCTATGTGAGGAACGTGAT
CTTCTAGTTTTGGTGTGTTCGTTATCTCAAAAAAAAATCGATCAATTCTACTTTCAGTCTCAAATGAGTT
TTCTTTCGTTTCAAATGCATGCTACAAAGCTTACTCTCACCGCCGGGAATTTCTTCATGATGAATCGCAA
AATTATGATCAGTGTACGTTTAAAGGCGTGCAGCTGGTTTTTAGTTGATATTTAAAATATTTCAGTTGTT
CTCTGCAATTTTCACATATTTTCTTATTTTGGTACAGTTTGATGCTGAAAAGGAGCGAGCCGGAGAATGC
AATAATCAATCTCGTGTGCTCATTGTCCAACCACCTGTGTAAGCGCCGGTCGCTACCATTACCAACTTGT
CTGGTGTCAAAAATAATAGGGGCCGCTGTCATCAGAGTAAGTTTAAACTGAGTTCTACTAACTAACGAGT
AATATTTAAATTTTCAGCATCTCGCGCCCGTGCCTCTGACTTCTAAGTCCAATTACTCTTCAACATCCCT
ACATGCTCTTTCTCCCTGTGCTCCCACCCCCTATTTTTGTTATTATCAAAAAACTTCTCTTAATTTCTTT
GTTTTTTAGCTTCTTTTAAGTCACCTCTAACAATGAAATTGTGTAGATTCAAAAATAGAATTAATTCGTA
ATAAAAAGTCGAAAAAAATTGTGCTCCCTCCCCCCATTAATAATAATTCTATCCCAAAATCTACACAATG
TTCTGTGTACACTTCTTATGTTTTTTACTTCTGATAAATTTTTTTGAAACATCATAGAAAAAACCGCACA
CAAAATACCTTATCATATGTTACGTTTCAGTTTATGACCGCAATTTTTATTTCTTCGCACGTCTGGGCCT
CTCATGACGTCAAATCATGCTCATCGTGAAAAAGTTTTGGAGTATTTTTGGAATTTTTCAATCAAGTGAA
AGTTTATGAAATTAATTTTCCTGCTTTTGCTTTTTGGGGTTTCCCCTATTGTTTGTCAAGATTTCGAGGA
CGGCGTTTTTCTTGCTAAAATCACAAGTATTGATGAGCACGATGCAAGAAAGATCGGAAGAAGGTTTGGG
TTTGAGGCTCAGTGGAAGGTGAGTAGAAGTTGATAATTTGAAAGTGGAGTAGTGTCTATGGGGTTTTTGC
CTTAAATGACAGAATACATTCCCAATATACCAAACATAACTGTTTCCTACTAGTCGGCCGTACGGGCCCT
TTCGTCTCGCGCGTTTCGGTGATGACGGTGAAAACCTCTGACACATGCAGCTCCCGGAGACGGTCACAGC
TTGTCTGTAAGCGGATGCCGGGAGCAGACAAGCCCGTCAGGGCGCGTCAGCGGGTGTTGGCGGGTGTCGG
GGCTGGCTTAACTATGCGGCATCAGAGCAGATTGTACTGAGAGTGCACCATATGCGGTGTGAAATACCGC
ACAGATGCGTAAGGAGAAAATACCGCATCAGGCGGCCTTAAGGGCCTCGTGATACGCCTATTTTTATAGG
TTAATGTCATGATAATAATGGTTTCTTAGACGTCAGGTGGCACTTTTCGGGGAAATGTGCGCGGAACCCC
TATTTGTTTATTTTTCTAAATACATTCAAATATGTATCCGCTCATGAGACAATAACCCTGATAAATGCTT
CAATAATATTGAAAAAGGAAGAGTATGAGTATTCAACATTTCCGTGTCGCCCTTATTCCCTTTTTTGCGG
CATTTTGCCTTCCTGTTTTTGCTCACCCAGAAACGCTGGTGAAAGTAAAAGATGCTGAAGATCAGTTGGG
TGCACGAGTGGGTTACATCGAACTGGATCTCAACAGCGGTAAGATCCTTGAGAGTTTTCGCCCCGAAGAA
CGTTTTCCAATGATGAGCACTTTTAAAGTTCTGCTATGTGGCGCGGTATTATCCCGTATTGACGCCGGGC
AAGAGCAACTCGGTCGCCGCATACACTATTCTCAGAATGACTTGGTTGAGTACTCACCAGTCACAGAAAA
GCATCTTACGGATGGCATGACAGTAAGAGAATTATGCAGTGCTGCCATAACCATGAGTGATAACACTGCG
GCCAACTTACTTCTGACAACGATCGGAGGACCGAAGGAGCTAACCGCTTTTTTGCACAACATGGGGGATC
ATGTAACTCGCCTTGATCGTTGGGAACCGGAGCTGAATGAAGCCATACCAAACGACGAGCGTGACACCAC
GATGCCTGTAGCAATGGCAACAACGTTGCGCAAACTATTAACTGGCGAACTACTTACTCTAGCTTCCCGG
CAACAATTAATAGACTGGATGGAGGCGGATAAAGTTGCAGGACCACTTCTGCGCTCGGCCCTTCCGGCTG
GCTGGTTTATTGCTGATAAATCTGGAGCCGGTGAGCGTGGGTCTCGCGGTATCATTGCAGCACTGGGGCC
AGATGGTAAGCCCTCCCGTATCGTAGTTATCTACACGACGGGGAGTCAGGCAACTATGGATGAACGAAAT
AGACAGATCGCTGAGATAGGTGCCTCACTGATTAAGCATTGGTAACTGTCAGACCAAGTTTACTCATATA
TACTTTAGATTGATTTAAAACTTCATTTTTAATTTAAAAGGATCTAGGTGAAGATCCTTTTTGATAATCT
CATGACCAAAATCCCTTAACGTGAGTTTTCGTTCCACTGAGCGTCAGACCCCGTAGAAAAGATCAAAGGA
TCTTCTTGAGATCCTTTTTTTCTGCGCGTAATCTGCTGCTTGCAAACAAAAAAACCACCGCTACCAGCGG
TGGTTTGTTTGCCGGATCAAGAGCTACCAACTCTTTTTCCGAAGGTAACTGGCTTCAGCAGAGCGCAGAT
ACCAAATACTGTTCTTCTAGTGTAGCCGTAGTTAGGCCACCACTTCAAGAACTCTGTAGCACCGCCTACA
TACCTCGCTCTGCTAATCCTGTTACCAGTGGCTGCTGCCAGTGGCGATAAGTCGTGTCTTACCGGGTTGG
ACTCAAGACGATAGTTACCGGATAAGGCGCAGCGGTCGGGCTGAACGGGGGGTTCGTGCACACAGCCCAG
CTTGGAGCGAACGACCTACACCGAACTGAGATACCTACAGCGTGAGCTATGAGAAAGCGCCACGCTTCCC
GAAGGGAGAAAGGCGGACAGGTATCCGGTAAGCGGCAGGGTCGGAACAGGAGAGCGCACGAGGGAGCTTC
CAGGGGGAAACGCCTGGTATCTTTATAGTCCTGTCGGGTTTCGCCACCTCTGACTTGAGCGTCGATTTTT
GTGATGCTCGTCAGGGGGGCGGAGCCTATGGAAAAACGCCAGCAACGCGGCCTTTTTACGGTTCCTGGCC
TTTTGCTGGCCTTTTGCTCACATGTTCTTTCCTGCGTTATCCCCTGATTCTGTGGATAACCGTATTACCG
CCTTTGAGTGAGCTGATACCGCTCGCCGCAGCCGAACGACCGAGCGCAGCGAGTCAGTGAGCGAGGAAGC
GGAAGAGCGCCCAATACGCAAACCGCCTCTCCCCGCGCGTTGGCCGATTCATTAATGCAGCTGGCACGAC
AGGTTTCCCGACTGGAAAGCGGGCAGTGAGCGCAACGCAATTAATGTGAGTTAGCTCACTCATTAGGCAC
CCCAGGCTTTACACTTTATGCTTCCGGCTCGTATGTTGTGTGGAATTGTGAGCGGATAACAATTTCACAC
AGGAAACAGCTATGACCATGATTACGCCAAGCTGTAAGTTTAAACATGATCTTACTAACTAACTATTCTC
ATTTAAATTTTCAGAGCTTAAAAATGGCTGAAATCACTCACAACGATGGATAC
